Addgene plasmid #117541: pEPOR1CB0029
Purpose: Level1 Golden Gate Cassette: sgRNA cassette for LbCas12a, targeting NbPDS gene in N. benthamiana
Depositing lab: Nicola Patron. Depositing organization: Earlham Institute. Publication: Comparison of efficiency and specificity of CRISPR-associated (Cas) nucleases in plants: An expanded toolkit for precision genome engineering. Raitskin O, Schudoma C, West A, Patron NJ. PLoS One. 2019 Feb 27;14(2):e0211598. doi: 10.1371/journal.pone.0211598. eCollection 2019. PubMed 30811422.
Backbone
  Vector backbone: pICH47751
  Vector type: Plant Expression
Growth in bacteria
  Bacterial resistance: Ampicillin, 100 μg/mL
  Growth temperature: 37°C
  Growth strain: DH5alpha
  Copy number: High Copy
Gene/Insert
  Gene/Insert name: crRNA (LbCas12a)
  Species: Synthetic
  Cloning method: Restriction Enzyme; 5′ cloning site BsaI (destroyed during cloning); 3′ cloning site BsaI (destroyed during cloning)
Terms and licenses: Academic/Nonprofit Terms; Industry Terms: Not Available to Industry
Depositor comments: Compatible with MoClo, GB, loop Please visit https://www.biorxiv.org/content/early/2018/09/20/422766 for BioRxiv preprint
How to cite: pEPOR1CB0029 was a gift from Nicola Patron (Addgene plasmid # 117541 ; http://n2t.net/addgene:117541 ; RRID:Addgene_117541)
