[The description below was written by a language model from this plasmid's Addgene catalogue record and pLannotate feature annotations shown in this document.]
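Description:
pEPOR1CB0029 is a Level 1 Golden Gate cassette plasmid for plant genome editing, built in the pICH47751 acceptor backbone and sequenced at 4,633 nt. Its payload is a synthetic crRNA expression unit for the LbCas12a nuclease, with the guide directed against the NbPDS gene of Nicotiana benthamiana. The insert was assembled with BsaI, and both BsaI sites were destroyed in the process, as expected for Type IIS one-pot assembly. The automated annotation detects only a short fragment matching the consensus Arabidopsis U6 snRNA promoter just upstream of the right border. This suggests the crRNA is driven by a Pol III U6-type promoter, the usual choice for producing short, uncapped guide RNAs, although the catalogue entry does not name the promoter and the crRNA itself is not annotated in the feature table.

The backbone has the features of a binary vector. Nopaline-type left and right T-DNA border repeats flank the cassette position. The incP oriV together with the trfA replication initiator gene provides broad-host-range replication of the kind used in Agrobacterium. A high-copy ColE1/pUC-type origin supports propagation in E. coli, and selection is by ampicillin through the bla gene and its promoter. A short TetR fragment is also detected and appears to be a backbone remnant.

The depositor notes compatibility with the MoClo, GoldenBraid and Loop assembly standards. The cassette is therefore intended to be combined with other Level 1 transcription units, such as an LbCas12a expression cassette, into higher-level multigene constructs. It comes from a study comparing the efficiency and specificity of different Cas nucleases in plants.
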