Features (pLannotate 1.2.2; 9 found; start..end, strand, type, name):
    167..183     +  promoter       AtU6 promoter (fragment): consensus promoter from the three Arabidopsis U6 snRNA genes (Waibel and Filipowicz, 1990; Nekrasov et al., 2013)
    336..360     +  misc_feature   RB T-DNA repeat: right border repeat from nopaline C58 T-DNA
    472..492     -  CDS            TetR (fragment): tetracycline resistance regulatory protein; tetR
    519..1664    -  CDS            trfA: TRFA_ECOLX - Experimental evidence at protein level: Swiss-Prot protein existence level 1. Also involved in plasmid copy number control, promoting intermolecular coupling of protein bound iterons at oriV, which inhibits replication initiation. From Escherichia coli.
   2000..2588    -  rep_origin     ori: high-copy-number ColE1/pMB1/pBR322/pUC origin of replication
   2759..3619    -  CDS            AmpR: β-lactamase; bla; confers resistance to ampicillin, carbenicillin, and related antibiotics
   3620..3724    -  promoter       AmpR promoter: bla
   3811..4442    -  rep_origin     oriV: incP origin of replication
   4534..4558    +  misc_feature   LB T-DNA repeat: left border repeat from nopaline C58 T-DNA
>Addgene plasmid #117541 | pEPOR1CB0029 | addgene full sequence | sequence record 228060 | Addgene NGS Result
TCTGTGAAGACAAACTAGAATTCGAGCTCGGAGCATCTTCATTCTTAAGATATGAAGATAATCTTCAAAA
GGCCCCTGGGAATCTGAAAGAAGAGAAGCAGGCCCATTTATATGGGAAAGAACAATAGTATTTCTTATAT
AGGCCCATTTAAGTTGAAAACAATCTTCAAAAGTCCCACATCGCTTAGATAAGAAAACGAAGCTGAGTTT
ATATACAGCTAGAGTCGAAGTAGTGATTGTAATTTCTACTAAGTGTAGATACGTATCTTCGGCCATGAAG
CTGTTTTTTTCGCTTTACTTGTCTTCTGCACGAAGTGGTTTAAACTATCAGTGTTTGACAGGATATATTG
GCGGGTAAACCTAAGAGAAAAGAGCGTTTATTAGAATAATCGGATATTTAAAAGGGCGTGAAAAGGTTTA
TCCGTTCGTCCATTTGTATGTGCATGCCAACCACAGGGTTCCCCAGATCAGGCGCTGGCTGCTGAACCCC
CAGCCGGAACTGACCCCACAAGGCCCTAGCGTTTGCAATGCACCAGGTCATCATTGACCCAGGCGTGTTC
CACCAGGCCGCTGCCTCGCAACTCTTCGCAGGCTTCGCCGACCTGCTCGCGCCACTTCTTCACGCGGGTG
GAATCCGATCCGCACATGAGGCGGAAGGTTTCCAGCTTGAGCGGGTACGGCTCCCGGTGCGAGCTGAAAT
AGTCGAACATCCGTCGGGCCGTCGGCGACAGCTTGCGGTACTTCTCCCATATGAATTTCGTGTAGTGGTC
GCCAGCAAACAGCACGACGATTTCCTCGTCGATCAGGACCTGGCAACGGGACGTTTTCTTGCCACGGTCC
AGGACGCGGAAGCGGTGCAGCAGCGACACCGATTCCAGGTGCCCAACGCGGTCGGACGTGAAGCCCATCG
CCGTCGCCTGTAGGCGCGACAGGCATTCCTCGGCCTTCGTGTAATACCGGCCATTGATCGACCAGCCCAG
GTCCTGGCAAAGCTCGTAGAACGTGAAGGTGATCGGCTCGCCGATAGGGGTGCGCTTCGCGTACTCCAAC
ACCTGCTGCCACACCAGTTCGTCATCGTCGGCCCGCAGCTCGACGCCGGTGTAGGTGATCTTCACGTCCT
TGTTGACGTGGAAAATGACCTTGTTTTGCAGCGCCTCGCGCGGGATTTTCTTGTTGCGCGTGGTGAACAG
GGCAGAGCGGGCCGTGTCGTTTGGCATCGCTCGCATCGTGTCCGGCCACGGCGCAATATCGAACAAGGAA
AGCTGCATTTCCTTGATCTGCTGCTTCGTGTGTTTCAGCAACGCGGCCTGCTTGGCCTCGCTGACCTGTT
TTGCCAGGTCCTCGCCGGCGGTTTTTCGCTTCTTGGTCGTCATAGTTCCTCGCGTGTCGATGGTCATCGA
CTTCGCCAAACCTGCCGCCTCCTGTTCAAGACGACGCGAACGCTCCACGGCGGCCGATGGCGCGGGCAGG
GCAGGGGGAGCCAGTTGCACGCTGTCGCGCTCGATCTTGGCCGTAGCTTGCTGGACCATCGAGCCGACGG
ACTGGAAGGTTTCGCGGGGCGCACGCATGACGGTGCGGCTTGCGATGGTTTCGGCATCCTCGGCGGAAAA
CCCCGCGTCGATCAGTTCTTGCCTGTATGCCTTCCGGTCAAACGTCCGATTCATTCACCCTCCTTGCGGG
ATTGCCCCGACTCACGCCGGGGCAATGTGCCCTTATTCCTGATTTGACCCGCCTGGTGCCTTGGTGTCCA
GATAATCCACCTTATCGGCAATGAAGTCGGTCCCGTAGACCGTCTGGCCGTCCTTCTCGTACTTGGTATT
CCGAATCTTGCCCTGCACGAATACCAGCGACCCCTTGCCCAAATACTTGCCGTGGGCCTCGGCCTGAGAG
CCAAAACACTTGATGCGGAAGAAGTCGGTGCGCTCCTGCTTGTCGCCGGCATCGTTGCGCCACATCTAGG
ATCTGCCAGGAACCGTAAAAAGGCCGCGTTGCTGGCGTTTTTCCATAGGCTCCGCCCCCCTGACGAGCAT
CACAAAAATCGACGCTCAAGTCAGAGGTGGCGAAACCCGACAGGACTATAAAGATACCAGGCGTTTCCCC
CTGGAAGCTCCCTCGTGCGCTCTCCTGTTCCGACCCTGCCGCTTACCGGATACCTGTCCGCCTTTCTCCC
TTCGGGAAGCGTGGCGCTTTCTCATAGCTCACGCTGTAGGTATCTCAGTTCGGTGTAGGTCGTTCGCTCC
AAGCTGGGCTGTGTGCACGAACCCCCCGTTCAGCCCGACCGCTGCGCCTTATCCGGTAACTATCGTCTTG
AGTCCAACCCGGTAAGACACGACTTATCGCCACTGGCAGCAGCCACTGGTAACAGGATTAGCAGAGCGAG
GTATGTAGGCGGTGCTACAGAGTTCTTGAAGTGGTGGCCTAACTACGGCTACACTAGAAGAACAGTATTT
GGTATCTGCGCTCTGCTGAAGCCAGTTACCTTCGGAAAAAGAGTTGGTAGCTCTTGATCCGGCAAACAAA
CCACCGCTGGTAGCGGTGGTTTTTTTGTTTGCAAGCAGCAGATTACGCGCAGAAAAAAAGGATCTCAAGA
AGATCCTTTGATCTTTTCTACGGGGTCTGACGCTCAGTGGAACGAAAACTCACGTTAAGGGATTTTGGTC
ATGAGATTATCAAAAAGGATCTTCACCTAGATCCTTTTAAATTAAAAATGAAGTTTTAAATCAATCTAAA
GTATATATGAGTAAACTTGGTCTGACAGTTACCAATGCTTAATCAGTGAGGCACCTATCTCAGCGATCTG
TCTATTTCGTTCATCCATAGTTGCCTGACTCCCCGTCGTGTAGATAACTACGATACGGGAGGGCTTACCA
TCTGGCCCCAGTGCTGCAATGATACCGCGAGAACCACGCTCACCGGCTCCAGATTTATCAGCAATAAACC
AGCCAGCCGGAAGGGCCGAGCGCAGAAGTGGTCCTGCAACTTTATCCGCCTCCATCCAGTCTATTAATTG
TTGCCGGGAAGCTAGAGTAAGTAGTTCGCCAGTTAATAGTTTGCGCAACGTTGTTGCCATTGCTACAGGC
ATCGTGGTGTCACGCTCGTCGTTTGGTATGGCTTCATTCAGCTCCGGTTCCCAACGATCAAGGCGAGTTA
CATGATCCCCCATGTTGTGCAAAAAAGCGGTTAGCTCCTTCGGTCCTCCGATCGTTGTCAGAAGTAAGTT
GGCCGCAGTGTTATCACTCATGGTTATGGCAGCACTGCATAATTCTCTTACTGTCATGCCATCCGTAAGA
TGCTTTTCTGTGACTGGTGAGTACTCAACCAAGTCATTCTGAGAATAGTGTATGCGGCGACCGAGTTGCT
CTTGCCCGGCGTCAATACGGGATAATACCGCGCCACATAGCAGAACTTTAAAAGTGCTCATCATTGGAAA
ACGTTCTTCGGGGCGAAAACTCTCAAGGATCTTACCGCTGTTGAGATCCAGTTCGATGTAACCCACTCGT
GCACCCAACTGATCTTCAGCATCTTTTACTTTCACCAGCGTTTCTGGGTGAGCAAAAACAGGAAGGCAAA
ATGCCGCAAAAAAGGGAATAAGGGCGACACGGAAATGTTGAATACTCATACTCTTCCTTTTTCAATATTA
TTGAAGCATTTATCAAGGTTATTGTCTCATGAGCGGATACATATTTGAATGTATTTAGAAAAATAAACAA
ATAGGGGTTCCGCGCACGAATTGGCCAGCGCTGCCATTTTTGGGGTGAGGCCGTTCGCGGCCGAGGGGCG
CAGCCCCTGGGGGGATGGGAGGCCCGCGTTAGCGGGCCGGGAGGGTTCGAGAAGGGGGGGCACCCCCCTT
CGGCGTGCGCGGTCACGCGCACAGGGCGCAGCCCTGGTTAAAAACAAGGTTTATAAATATTGGTTTAAAA
GCAGGTTAAAAGACAGGTTAGCGGTGGCCGAAAAACGGGCGGAAACCCTTGCAAATGCTGGATTTTCTGC
CTGTGGACAGCCCCTCAAATGTCAATAGGTGCGCCCCTCATCTGTCAGCACTCTGCCCCTCAAGTGTCAA
GGATCGCGCCCCTCATCTGTCAGTAGTCGCGCCCCTCAAGTGTCAATACCGCAGGGCACTTATCCCCAGG
CTTGTCCACATCATCTGTGGGAAACTCGCGTAAAATCAGGCGTTTTCGCCGATTTGCGAGGCTGGCCAGC
TCCACGTCGCCGGCCGAAATCGAGCCTGCCCCTCATCTGTCAACGCCGCGCCGGGTGAGTCGGCCCCTCA
AGTGTCAACGTCCGCCCCTCATCTGTCAGTGAGGGCCAAGTTTTCCGCGAGGTATCCACAACGCCGGCGG
CCGCGGTGTCTCGCACACGGCTTCGACGGCGTTTCTGGCGCGTTTGCAGGGCCATAGACGGCCGCCAGCC
CAGCGGCGAGGGCAACCAGCCCGGTGAGCGTCGCAAAGGAGATCCTGATCTGACTGATGGGCTGCCTGTA
TCGAGTGGTGATTTTGTGCCGAGCTGCCGGTCGGGGAGCTGTTGGCTGGCTGGTGGCAGGATATATTGTG
GTGTAAACAAATTGACGCTTAGACAACTTAATAACACATTGCGGACGTTTTTAATGTACTGGGGTGGATG
CAGTGGGCCCCAC
